>Addgene plasmid #100024 | pGPTVII-Bar-U-MatryoshCaMP6s | addgene full sequence | sequence record 194288 | Addgene NGS Result
CGTCGTAAGTGGAATAAGACAGGTCACGCAGTCAGAGCTATAGGTCGGCTGAGCTCACTCGAGAACGTCT
ATATCAAGGCCGACAAGCAGAAGAACGGCATCAAGGCGAACTTCCACATCCGCCACAACATCGAGGACGG
CGGCGTGCAGCTCGCCTACCACTACCAGCAGAACACCCCCATCGGCGACGGCCCCGTGCTGCTGCCCGAC
AACCACTACCTGAGCGTGCAGTCCAAACTTTCGAAAGACCCCAACGAGAAGCGCGATCACATGGTCCTGC
TGGAGTTCGTGACCGCCGCCGGGATCACTCTCGGCATGGACGAGCTGTACAAGGGCGGTACCATGGTGAG
CAAGGGCGAGGAGAATAACATGGCCATCATCAAGGAGTTCATGCGCTTCAAGGTGCGCATGGAGGGCTCC
GTGAACGGCCACGAGTTCGAGATCGAGGGCGAGGGCGAGGGCCGCCCCTACGAGGGCTTTCAGACCGTTA
AGCTGAAGGTGACCAAGGGTGGCCCCCTGCCCTTCGCCTGGGACATCTTGTCCCCTCAGTTCACCTACGG
CTCCAAGGCCTACGTGAAGCACCCCGCCGACATCCCCGACTACCTCAAGCTGTCCTTCCCCGAGGGCTTC
AAGTGGGAGCGCGTGATGAACTTCGAGGACGGCGGCGTGGTGACCGTGACTCAGGACTCCTCCCTGCAGG
ACGGCGAGTTCATCTACAAGGTGAAGCTGCGCGGCACCAACTTCCCCTCCGACGGCCCCGTAATGCAGAA
GAAGACCATGGGCATGGAGGCCTCCTCCGAGCGGATGTACCCCGAGGACGGCGCCCTGAAGGGCGAGGAC
AAGCTCAGGCTGAAGCTGAAGGACGGCGGCCACTACACCTCCGAGGTCAAGACCACCTACAAGGCCAAGA
AGCCCGTGCAGTTGCCCGGCGCCTACATCGTCGACATCAAGTTGGACATCACCTCCCACAACGAGGACTA
CACCATCGTGGAACAGTACGAACGCGCCGAGGGCCGCCACTCCACCGGCGGCATGGACGAGCTGTACAAG
GGAGGGAGCATGGTGAGCAAGGGCGAGGAGCTGTTCACCGGGGTGGTGCCCATCCTGGTCGAGCTGGACG
GCGACGTAAACGGCCACAAGTTCAGCGTGTCCGGCGAGGGTGAGGGCGATGCCACCTACGGCAAGCTGAC
CCTGAAGTTCATCTGCACCACCGGCAAGCTGCCCGTGCCCTGGCCCACCCTCGTGACCACCCTGACCTAC
GGCGTGCAGTGCTTCAGCCGCTACCCCGACCACATGAAGCAGCACGACTTCTTCAAGTCCGCCATGCCCG
AAGGCTACATCCAGGAGCGCACCATCTTCTTCAAGGACGACGGCAACTACAAGACCCGCGCCGAGGTGAA
GTTCGAGGGCGACACCCTGGTGAACCGCATCGAGCTGAAGGGCATCGACTTCAAGGAGGACGGCAACATC
CTGGGGCACAAGCTGGAGTACAACCTGCCGGACCAACTGACTGAAGAGCAGATCGCAGAATTTAAAGAGG
CTTTCTCCCTATTTGACAAGGACGGGGATGGGACAATAACAACCAAGGAGCTGGGGACGGTGATGCGGTC
TCTGGGGCAGAACCCCACAGAAGCAGAGCTGCAGGACATGATCAATGAAGTAGATGCCGACGGTGACGGC
ACAATCGACTTCCCTGAGTTCCTGACAATGATGGCAAGAAAAATGAAATACAGGGACACGGAAGAAGAAA
TTAGAGAAGCGTTCGGTGTGTTTGATAAGGATGGCAATGGCTACATCAGTGCAGCAGAGCTTCGCCACGT
GATGACAAACCTTGGAGAGAAGTTAACAGATGAAGAGGTTGATGAAATGATCAGGGAAGCAGACATCGAT
GGGGATGGTCAGGTAAACTACGAAGAGTTTGTACAAATGATGACAGCGAAGTGACCCGGGTAGGAGCTCA
TATGAAGATGAAGATGAAATATTTGGTGTGTCAAATAAATAGCTTGTGTGCTTAAGTTTGTGTTTTTTTC
TTGGCTTGTTGTGTTATGAATTTGTGGCTTTTTCTAATATTAAATGAATGTAAGATCTCATTATAATGAA
TAAACAAATGTTTCTATAATCCATTGTGAATGTTTTGTTGGATCTCTTCTGCAGCATATAACTACTGTAT
GTGCTATGGTATGGACTATGGAATATGATTAAAGATAAGGAATTCAGATCGGCTGAGTGGCTCCTTCAAC
GTTGCGGTTCTGTCAGTTCCAAACGTAAAACGGCTTGTCCCGCGTCATCGGCGGGGGTCATAACGTGACT
CCCTTAATTCTCCGCTCATGATCAGATTGTCGTTTCCCGCCTTCAGTTTAAACTATCAGTGTTTGACAGG
ATATATTGGCGGGTAAACCTAAGAGAAAAGAGCGTTTATTAGAATAATCGGATATTTAAAAGGGCGTGAA
AAGGTTTATCCGTTCGTCCATTTGTATGTGCATGCCAACCACAGGGTTCCCCAGATCTGGCGCCGGCCAG
CGAGACGAGCAAGATTGGCCGCCGCCCGAAACGATCCGACAGCGCGCCCAGCACAGGTGCGCAGGCAAAT
TGCACCAACGCATACAGCGCCAGCAGAATGCCATAGTGGGCGGTGACGTCGTTCGAGTGAACCAGATCGC
GCAGGAGGCCCGGCAGCACCGGCATAATCAGGCCGATGCCGACAGCGTCGAGCGCGACAGTGCTCAGAAT
TACGATCAGGGGTATGTTGGGTTTCACGTCTGGCCTCCGGACCAGCCTCCGCTGGTCCGATTGAACGCGC
GGATTCTTTATCACTGATAAGTTGGTGGACATATTATGTTTATCAGTGATAAAGTGTCAAGCATGACAAA
GTTGCAGCCGAATACAGTGATCCGTGCCGCCCTGGACCTGTTGAACGAGGTCGGCGTAGACGGTCTGACG
ACACGCAAACTGGCGGAACGGTTGGGGGTTCAGCAGCCGGCGCTTTACTGGCACTTCAGGAACAAGCGGG
CGCTGCTCGACGCACTGGCCGAAGCCATGCTGGCGGAGAATCATACGCATTCGGTGCCGAGAGCCGACGA
CGACTGGCGCTCATTTCTGATCGGGAATGCCCGCAGCTTCAGGCAGGCGCTGCTCGCCTACCGCGATGGC
GCGCGCATCCATGCCGGCACGCGACCGGGCGCACCGCAGATGGAAACGGCCGACGCGCAGCTTCGCTTCC
TCTGCGAGGCGGGTTTTTCGGCCGGGGACGCCGTCAATGCGCTGATGACAATCAGCTACTTCACTGTTGG
GGCCGTGCTTGAGGAGCAGGCCGGCGACAGCGATGCCGGCGAGCGCGGCGGCACCGTTGAACAGGCTCCG
CTCTCGCCGCTGTTGCGGGCCGCGATAGACGCCTTCGACGAAGCCGGTCCGGACGCAGCGTTCGAGCAGG
GACTCGCGGTGATTGTCGATGGATTGGCGAAAAGGAGGCTCGTTGTCAGGAACGTTGAAGGACCGAGAAA
GGGTGACGATTGATCAGGACCGCTGCCGGAGCGCAACCCACTCACTACAGCAGAGCCATGTAGACAACAT
CCCCTCCCCCTTTCCACCGCGTCAGACGCCCGTAGCAGCCCGCTACGGGCTTTTTCATGCCCTGCCCTAG
CGTCCAAGCCTCACGGCCGCGCTCGGCCTCTCTGGCGGCCTTCTGGCGCTCTTCCGCTTCCTCGCTCACT
GACTCGCTGCGCTCGGTCGTTCGGCTGCGGCGAGCGGTATCAGCTCACTCAAAGGCGGTAATACGGTTAT
CCACAGAATCAGGGGATAACGCAGGAAAGAACATGTGAGCAAAAGGCCAGCAAAAGGCCAGGAACCGTAA
AAAGGCCGCGTTGCTGGCGTTTTTCCATAGGCTCCGCCCCCCTGACGAGCATCACAAAAATCGACGCTCA
AGTCAGAGGTGGCGAAACCCGACAGGACTATAAAGATACCAGGCGTTTCCCCCTGGAAGCTCCCTCGTGC
GCTCTCCTGTTCCGACCCTGCCGCTTACCGGATACCTGTCCGCCTTTCTCCCTTCGGGAAGCGTGGCGCT
TTTCCGCTGCATAACCCTGCTTCGGGGTCATTATAGCGATTTTTTCGGTATATCCATCCTTTTTCGCACG
ATATACAGGATTTTGCCAAAGGGTTCGTGTAGACTTTCCTTGGTGTATCCAACGGCGTCAGCCGGGCAGG
ATAGGTGAAGTAGGCCCACCCGCGAGCGGGTGTTCCTTCTTCACTGTCCCTTATTCGCACCTGGCGGTGC
TCAACGGGAATCCTGCTCTGCGAGGCTGGCCGGCTACCGCCGGCGTAACAGATGAGGGCAAGCGGATGGC
TGATGAAACCAAGCCAACCAGGAAGGGCAGCCCACCTATCAAGGTGTACTGCCTTCCAGACGAACGAAGA
GCGATTGAGGAAAAGGCGGCGGCGGCCGGCATGAGCCTGTCGGCCTACCTGCTGGCCGTCGGCCAGGGCT
ACAAAATCACGGGCGTCGTGGACTATGAGCACGTCCGCGAGCTGGCCCGCATCAATGGCGACCTGGGCCG
CCTGGGCGGCCTGCTGAAACTCTGGCTCACCGACGACCCGCGCACGGCGCGGTTCGGTGATGCCACGATC
CTCGCCCTGCTGGCGAAGATCGAAGAGAAGCAGGACGAGCTTGGCAAGGTCATGATGGGCGTGGTCCGCC
CGAGGGCAGAGCCATGACTTTTTTAGCCGCTAAAACGGCCGGGGGGTGCGCGTGATTGCCAAGCACGTCC
CCATGCGCTCCATCAAGAAGAGCGACTTCGCGGAGCTGGTGAAGTACATCACCGACGAGCAAGGCAAGAC
CGAGCGCCTTTCCGACGCTCACCGGGCTGGTTGCCCTCGCCGCTGGGCTGGCGGCCGTCTATGGCCCTGC
AAACGCGCCAGAAACGCCGTCGAAGCCGTGTGCGAGACACCGCGGCCGCCGGCGTTGTGGATACCTCGCG
GAAAACTTGGCCCTCACTGACAGATGAGGGGCGGACGTTGACACTTGAGGGGCCGACTCACCCGGCGCGG
CGTTGACAGATGAGGGGCAGGCTCGATTTCGGCCGGCGACGTGGAGCTGGCCAGCCTCGCAAATCGGCGA
AAACGCCTGATTTTACGCGAGTTTCCCACAGATGATGTGGACAAGCCTGGGGATAAGTGCCCTGCGGTAT
TGACACTTGAGGGGCGCGACTACTGACAGATGAGGGGCGCGATCCTTGACACTTGAGGGGCAGAGTGCTG
ACAGATGAGGGGCGCACCTATTGACATTTGAGGGGCTGTCCACAGGCAGAAAATCCAGCATTTGCAAGGG
TTTCCGCCCGTTTTTCGGCCACCGCTAACCTGTCTTTTAACCTGCTTTTAAACCAATATTTATAAACCTT
GTTTTTAACCAGGGCTGCGCCCTGTGCGCGTGACCGCGCACGCCGAAGGGGGGTGCCCCCCCTTCTCGAA
CCCTCCCGGCCCGCTAACGCGGGCCTCCCATCCCCCCAGGGGCTGCGCCCCTCGGCCGCGAACGGCCTCA
CCCCAAAAATGGCAGCGCTGGCAGTCCTTGCCATTGCCGGGATCGGGGCAGTAACGGGATGGGCGATCAG
CCCGAGCGCGACGCCCGGAAGCATTGACGTGCCGCAGGTGCTGGCATCGACATTCAGCGACCAGGTGCCG
GGCAGTGAGGGCGGCGGCCTGGGTGGCGGCCTGCCCTTCACTTCGGCCGTCGGGGCATTCACGGACTTCA
TGGCGGGGCCGGCAATTTTTACCTTGGGCATTCTTGGCATAGTGGTCGCGGGTGCCGTGCTCGTGTTCGG
GGGTGCGATAAACCCAGCGAACCATTTGAGGTGATAGGTAAGATTATACCGAGGTATGAAAACGAGAATT
GGACCTTTACAGAATTACTCTATGAAGCGCCATATTTAAAAAGCTACCAAGACGAAGAGGATGAAGAGGA
TGAGGAGGCAGATTGCCTTGAATATATTGACAATACTGATAAGATAATATATCTTTTATATAGAAGATAT
CGCCGTATGTAAGGATTTCAGGGGGCAAGGCATAGGCAGCGCGCTTATCAATATATCTATAGAATGGGCA
AAGCATAAAAACTTGCATGGACTAATGCTTGAAACCCAGGACAATAACCTTATAGCTTGTAAATTCTATC
ATAATTGGGTAATGACTCCAACTTATTGATAGTGTTTTATGTTCAGATAATGCCCGATGACTTTGTCATG
CAGCTCCACCGATTTTGAGAACGACAGCGACTTCCGTCCCAGCCGTGCCAGGTGCTGCCTCAGATTCAGG
TTATGCCGCTCAATTCGCTGCGTATATCGCTTGCTGATTACGTGCAGCTTTCCCTTCAGGCGGGATTCAT
ACAGCGGCCAGCCATCCGTCATCCATATCACCACGTCAAAGGGTGACAGCAGGCTCATAAGACGCCCCAG
CGTCGCCATAGTGCGTTCACCGAATACGTGCGCAACAACCGTCTTCCGGAGACTGTCATACGCGTAAAAC
AGCCAGCGCTGGCGCGATTTAGCCCCGACATAGCCCCACTGTTCGTCCATTTCCGCGCAGACGATGACGT
CACTGCCCGGCTGTATGCGCGAGGTTACCGACTGCGGCCTGAGTTTTTTAAGTGACGTAAAATCGTGTTG
AGGCCAACGCCCATAATGCGGGCTGTTGCCCGGCATCCAACGCCATTCATGGCCATATCAATGATTTTCT
GGTGCGTACCGGGTTGAGAAGCGGTGTAAGTGAACTGCAGTTGCCATGTTTTACGGCAGTGAGAGCAGAG
ATAGCGCTGATGTCCGGCGGTGCTTTTGCCGTTACGCACCACCCCGTCAGTAGCTGAACAGGAGGGACAG
CTGATAGAAACAGAAGCCACTGGAGCACCTCAAAAACACCATCATACACTAAATCAGTAAGTTGGCAGCA
TCACCCATAATTGTGGTTTCAAAATCGGCTCCGTCGATACTATGTTATACGCCAACTTTGAAAACAACTT
TGAAAAAGCTGTTTTCTGGTATTTAAGGTTTTAGAATGCAAGGAACAGTGAATTGGAGTTCGTCTTGTTA
TAATTAGCTTCTTGGGGTATCTTTAAATACTGTAGAAAAGAGGAAGGAAATAATAAATGGCTAAAATGAG
AATATCACCGGAATTGAAAAAACTGATCGAAAAATACCGCTGCGTAAAAGATACGGAAGGAATGTCTCCT
GCTAAGGTATATAAGCTGGTGGGAGAAAATGAAAACCTATATTTAAAAATGACGGACAGCCGGTATAAAG
GGACCACCTATGATGTGGAACGGGAAAAGGACATGATGCTATGGCTGGAAGGAAAGCTGCCTGTTCCAAA
GGTCCTGCACTTTGAACGGCATGATGGCTGGAGCAATCTGCTCATGAGTGAGGCCGATGGCGTCCTTTGC
TCGGAAGAGTATGAAGATGAACAAAGCCCTGAAAAGATTATCGAGCTGTATGCGGAGTGCATCAGGCTCT
TTCACTCCATCGACATATCGGATTGTCCCTATACGAATAGCTTAGACAGCCGCTTAGCCGAATTGGATTA
CTTACTGAATAACGATCTGGCCGATGTGGATTGCGAAAACTGGGAAGAAGACACTCCATTTAAAGATCCG
CGCGAGCTGTATGATTTTTTAAAGACGGAAAAGCCCGAAGAGGAACTTGTCTTTTCCCACGGCGACCTGG
GAGACAGCAACATCTTTGTGAAAGATGGCAAAGTAAGTGGCTTTATTGATCTTGGGAGAAGCGGCAGGGC
GGACAAGTGGTATGACATTGCCTTCTGCGTCCGGTCGATCAGGGAGGATATCGGGGAAGAACAGTATGTC
GAGCTATTTTTTGACTTACTGGGGATCAAGCCTGATTGGGAGAAAATAAAATATTATATTTTACTGGATG
AATTGTTTTAGTACCTAGATGTGGCGCAACGATGCCGGCGACAAGCAGGAGCGCACCGACTTCTTCCGCA
TCAAGTGTTTTGGCTCTCAGGCCGAGGCCCACGGCAAGTATTTGGGCAAGGGGTCGCTGGTATTCGTGCA
GGGCAAGATTCGGAATACCAAGTACGAGAAGGACGGCCAGACGGTCTACGGGACCGACTTCATTGCCGAT
AAGGTGGATTATCTGGACACCAAGGCACCAGGCGGGTCAAATCAGGAATAAGGGCACATTGCCCCGGCGT
GAGTCGGGGCAATCCCGCAAGGAGGGTGAATGAATCGGACGTTTGACCGGAAGGCATACAGGCAAGAACT
GATCGACGCGGGGTTTTCCGCCGAGGATGCCGAAACCATCGCAAGCCGCACCGTCATGCGTGCGCCCCGC
GAAACCTTCCAGTCCGTCGGCTCGATGGTCCAGCAAGCTACGGCCAAGATCGAGCGCGACAGCGTGCAAC
TGGCTCCCCCTGCCCTGCCCGCGCCATCGGCCGCCGTGGAGCGTTCGCGTCGTCTCGAACAGGAGGCGGC
AGGTTTGGCGAAGTCGATGACCATCGACACGCGAGGAACTATGACGACCAAGAAGCGAAAAACCGCCGGC
GAGGACCTGGCAAAACAGGTCAGCGAGGCCAAGCAGGCCGCGTTGCTGAAACACACGAAGCAGCAGATCA
AGGAAATGCAGCTTTCCTTGTTCGATATTGCGCCGTGGCCGGACACGATGCGAGCGATGCCAAACGACAC
GGCCCGCTCTGCCCTGTTCACCACGCGCAACAAGAAAATCCCGCGCGAGGCGCTGCAAAACAAGGTCATT
TTCCACGTCAACAAGGACGTGAAGATCACCTACACCGGCGTCGAGCTGCGGGCCGACGATGACGAACTGG
TGTGGCAGCAGGTGTTGGAGTACGCGAAGCGCACCCCTATCGGCGAGCCGATCACCTTCACGTTCTACGA
GCTTTGCCAGGACCTGGGCTGGTCGATCAATGGCCGGTATTACACGAAGGCCGAGGAATGCCTGTCGCGC
CTACAGGCGACGGCGATGGGCTTCACGTCCGACCGCGTTGGGCACCTGGAATCGGTGTCGCTGCTGCACC
GCTTCCGCGTCCTGGACCGTGGCAAGAAAACGTCCCGTTGCCAGGTCCTGATCGACGAGGAAATCGTCGT
GCTGTTTGCTGGCGACCACTACACGAAATTCATATGGGAGAAGTACCGCAAGCTGTCGCCGACGGCCCGA
CGGATGTTCGACTATTTCAGCTCGCACCGGGAGCCGTACCCGCTCAAGCTGGAAACCTTCCGCCTCATGT
GCGGATCGGATTCCACCCGCGTGAAGAAGTGGCGCGAGCAGGTCGGCGAAGCCTGCGAAGAGTTGCGAGG
CAGCGGCCTGGTGGAACACGCCTGGGTCAATGATGACCTGGTGCATTGCAAACGCTAGGGCCTTGTGGGG
TCAGTTCCGGCTGGGGGTTCAGCAGCCAGCGCTTTACTGGCATTTCAGGAACAAGCGGGCACTGCTCGAC
GCACTTGCTTCGCTCAGTATCGCTCGGGACGCACGGCGCGCTCTACGAACTGCCGATAAACAGAGGATTA
AAATTGACAATTGTGATTAAGGCTCAGATTCGACGGCTTGGAGCGGCCGACGTGCAGGATTTCCGCGAGA
TCCGATTGTCGGCCCTGAAGAAAGCTCCAGAGATGTTCGGGTCCGTTTACGAGCACGAGGAGAAAAAGCC
CATGGAGGCGTTCGCTGAACGGTTGCGAGATGCCGTGGCATTCGGCGCCTACATCGACGGCGAGATCATT
GGGCTGTCGGTCTTCAAACAGGAGGACGGCCCCAAGGACGCTCACAAGGCGCATCTGTCCGGCGTTTTCG
TGGAGCCCGAACAGCGAGGCCGAGGGGTCGCCGGTATGCTGCTGCGGGCGTTGCCGGCGGGTTTATTGCT
CGTGATGATCGTCCGACAGATTCCAACGGGAATCTGGTGGATGCGCATCTTCATCCTCGGCGCACTTAAT
ATTTCGCTATTCTGGAGCTTGTTGTTTATTTCGGTCTACCGCCTGCCGGGCGGGGTCGCGGCGACGGTAG
GCGCTGTGCAGCCGCTGATGGTCGTGTTCATCTCTGCCGCTCTGCTAGGTAGCCCGATACGATTGATGGC
GGTCCTGGGGGCTATTTGCGGAACTGCGGGCGTGGCGCTGTTGGTGTTGACACCAAACGCAGCGCTAGAT
CCTGTCGGCGTCGCAGCGGGCCTGGCGGGGGCGGTTTCCATGGCGTTCGGAACCGTGCTGACCCGCAAGT
GGCAACCTCCCGTGCCTCTGCTCACCTTTACCGCCTGGCAACTGGCGGCCGGAGGACTTCTGCTCGTTCC
AGTAGCTTTAGTGTTTGATCCGCCAATCCCGATGCCTACAGGAACCAATGTTCTCGGCCTGGCGTGGCTC
GGCCTGATCGGAGCGGGTTTAACCTACTTCCTTTGGTTCCGGGGGATCTCGCGACTCGAACCTACAGTTG
TTTCCTTACTGGGCTTTCTCAGCCCCAGATCTGGGGTCGATCAGCCGGGGATGCATCAGGCCGACAGTCG
GAACTTCGGGTCCCCGACCTGTACCATTCGGTGAGCAATGGATAGGGGAGTTGATATCGTCAACGTTCAC
TTCTAAAGAAATAGCGCCACTCAGCTTCCTCAGCGGCTTTATCCAGCGATTTCCTATTATGTCGGCATAG
TTCTCAAGATCGACAGCCTGTCACGGTTAAGCGAGAAATGAATAAGAAGGCTGATAATTCGGATCTCTGC
GAGGGAGATGATATTTGATCACAGGCAGCAACGCTCTGTCATCGTTACAATCAACATGCTACCCTCCGCG
AGATCATCCGTGTTTCAAACCCGGCAGCTTAGTTGCCGTTCTTCCGAATAGCATCGGTAACATGAGCAAA
GTCTGCCGCCTTACAACGGCTCTCCCGCTGACGCCGTCCCGGACTGATGGGCTGCCTGTATCGAGTGGTG
ATTTTGTGCCGAGCTGCCGGTCGGGGAGCTGTTGGCTGGCTGGTGGCAGGATATATTGTGGTGTAAACAA
ATTGACGCTTAGACAACTTAATAACACATTGCGGACGTTTTTAATGTACTGGGGTGGTTTTTCTTTTCAC
CAGTGAGACGGGCAACAGCTGATTGCCCTTCACCGCCTGGCCCTGAGAGAGTTGCAGCAAGCGGTCCACG
CTGGTTTGCCCCAGCAGGCGAAAATCCTGTTTGATGGTGGTTCCGAAATCGGCAAAATCCCTTATAAATC
AAAAGAATAGCCCGAGATAGGGT
[37 nt withheld, positions 11224-11260]
AAAGAACGTGGACTCCAACGTCAAAGG
[141 nt withheld, positions 11288-11428]
G
[44 nt withheld, positions 11430-11473]
CATTCAGGCTGCGCAACTGTTGGGAAGGGCGATCGGTGCGGGCCTCTTCGCTATTACGCCAGCTGGCGAA
AGGGGGATGTGCTGCAAGGCGATTAAGTTGGGTAACGCCAGGGTTTTCCCAGTCACGACGTTGTAAAACG
ACGGCCAGTGAATTAATTCCCATCTTGAAAGAAATATAGTTTAAATATTTATTGATAAAATAACAAGTCA
GGTATTATAGTCCAAGCAAAAACATAAATTTATTGATGCAAGTTTAAATTCAGAAATATTTCAATAACTG
ATTATATCAGCTGGTACATTGCCGTAGATGAAAGACTGAGTGCGATATTATGTGTAATACATAAATTGAT
GATATAGCTAGCTTAGCTCATCGGGGGATCGATCCTCTAGGGGTCATCAGATCTCGGTGACGGGCAGGAC
CGGACGGGGCGGTACCGGCAGGCTGAAGTCCAGCTGCCAGAAACCCACGTCATGCCAGTTCCCGTGCTTG
AAGCCGGCCGCCCGCAGCATGCCGCGGGGGGCATATCCGAGCGCCTCGTGCATGCGCACGCTCGGGTCGT
TGGGCAGCCCGATGACAGCGACCACGCTCTTGAAGCCCTGTGCCTCCAGGGACTTCAGCAGGTGGGTGTA
GAGCGTGGAGCCCAGTCCCGTCCGCTGGTGGCGGGGGGAGACGTACACGGTCGACTCGGCCGTCCAGTCG
TAGGCGTTGCGTGCCTTCCAGGGGCCCGCGTAGGCGATGCCGGCGACCTCGCCGTCCACCTCGGCGACGA
GCCAGGGATAGCGCTCCCGCAGACGGACGAGGTCGTCCGTCCACTCCTGCGGTTCCTGCGGCTCGGTACG
GAAGTTGACCGTGCTTGTCTCGATGTAGTGGTTGACGATGGTGCAGACCGCCGGCATGTCCGCCTCGGTG
GCACGGCGGATGTCGGCCGGGCGTCGTTCTGGGCTCATGGTAGATCCCCCTAGAGTCGAGATCTGGATTG
AGAGTGAATATGAGACTCTAATTGGATACCGAGGGGAATTTATGGAACGTCAGTGGAGCATTTTTGACAA
GAAATATTTGCTAGCTGATAGTGACCTTAGGCGACTTTTGAACGCGCAATAATGGTTTCTGACGTATGTG
CTTAGCTCATTAAACTCCAGAAACCCGCGGCTGAGTGGCTCCTTCAACGTTGCGGTTCTGTCAGTTCCAA
ACGTAAAACGGCTTGTCCCGCGTCATCGGCGGGGGTCATAACGTGACTCCCTTAATTCTCCGCTCATGAT
CTTGATCCCCTGCGCCATCAGATCCTTGGCGGCAAGAAAGCCATCCAGTTTACTTTGCAGGGCTTCCCAA
CCTTACCAGAGGGCGCCCCAGCTGGCAATTCCGGTTCGCTTGCTGTCCATAAAACCGCCCAGTCTAGCTA
TCGCCATGTAAGCCCACTGCAAGCTACCTGCTTTCTCTTTGCGCTTGCGTTTTCCCTTGTCCAGATAGCC
CAGTAGCTGACATTCATCCGGGGTCAGCACCGTTTCTGCGGACTGGCTTTCTACGTGTTCCGCTTCCTTT
AGCAGCCCTTGCGCCCTGAGTGCTTGCGGCAGCGTGAAGCTTCGACGAGTCAGTAATAAACGGCGTCAAA
GTGGTTGCAGCCGGCACACACGAGTCGTGTTTATCAACTCAAAGCACAAATACTTTTCCTCAACCTAAAA
ATAAGGCAATTAGCCAAAAACAACTTTGCGTGTAAACAACGCTCAATACACGTGTCATTTTATTATTAGC
TATTGCTTCACCGCCTTAGCTTTCTCGTGACCTAGTCGTCCTCGTCTTTTCTTCTTCTTCTTCTATAAAA
CAATACCCAAAGACCTCTTCTTCTTCACAATTCAGATTTCAATTTCTCAAAATCTTAAAAACTTTCTCTC
AATTCTCTCTACCGTGATCAAGGTAAATTTCTGTGTTCCTTATTCTCTCAAAATCTTCGATTTTGTTTTC
GTTCGATCCCAATTTCGTATATGTTCTTTGGTTTAGATTCTGTTAATCTTAGATCGAAGACGATTTTCTG
GGTTTGATCGTTAGATATCATCTTAATTCTCGATTAGGGTTTCATAGATATCATCCGATTTGTTCAAATA
ATTTGAGTTTTGTCGAATAATTACTCTTCGATTTGTGATTTCTATCTAGATCTGGTGTTAGTTTCTAGTT
TGTGCGATCGAATTTGTCGATTAATCTGAGTTTTTCTGATTAACAGACTAGTATGGTCGACTCATCA
Features (pLannotate 1.2.2; 27 found; start..end, strand, type, name):
      1..57      +  CDS            calmodulin-binding peptide: calmodulin-binding peptide from avian smooth muscle myosin light chain kinase
     82..333     +  CDS            VC155: C-terminal fragment of mVenus for use in bimolecular fluorescence complementation (BiFC) (Kodama and Hu, 2010)
    343..1050    +  CDS            LSSmOrange: LSSmOrange is a basic (constitutively fluorescent) long stokes shift fluorescent protein published in 2012, derived from Discosoma sp.. It has moderate acid sensitivity.
   1051..1944    +  CDS            GCaMP6s (fragment): improved fluorescent protein-based calcium sensor (Chen et al., 2013)
   1961..2209    +  terminator     HSP terminator: efficient transcription terminator from the Arabidopsis thaliana heat shock protein 18.2 gene (Nagaya et al., 2010)
   2220..2250    -  promoter       NOS promoter (fragment): nopaline synthase promoter
   2374..2398    +  misc_feature   RB T-DNA repeat: right border repeat from nopaline C58 T-DNA
   2508..2757    -  CDS            TcR (fragment): tetracycline efflux protein; tetA; confers resistance to tetracycline
   2863..3513    +  CDS            TetR: tetracycline resistance regulatory protein; tetR
   3872..4062    -  rep_origin     ori (fragment): high-copy-number ColE1/pMB1/pBR322/pUC origin of replication
   4194..4303    +  oriT           oriT: incP origin of transfer
   4336..4707    +  CDS            traJ: oriT-recognizing protein; traJ
   4844..5475    +  rep_origin     oriV: incP origin of replication
   5539..5814    +  CDS            klaC (fragment): KLAC_ECOLX - Also known as telB. Protein predicted: Swiss-Prot protein existence level 4. Belongs to the kla operon, which is associated with cryptic tellurite resistance, and IncW plasmid fertility inhibition. From Escherichia coli.
   6010..6159    +  CDS            satA (fragment): STA_BACSU - Also known as yyaR. Experimental evidence at protein level: Swiss-Prot protein existence level 1. Involved in resistance to streptothricin, a broad-spectrum antibiotic produced by streptomycetes. Detoxifies streptothricin via acetylation of the beta amino group of the first beta-lysyl moiety of streptothricin. From Bacillus subtilis (strain 168).
   6168..6935    -  mobile_element IS1: prokaryotic transposable element IS1
   7127..7921    +  CDS            KanR: aminoglycoside phosphotransferase; aphA-3; confers resistance to kanamycin
   8220..9368    +  CDS            trfA: trans-acting replication protein that binds to and activates oriV
   9392..9455    +  CDS            TetR (fragment): tetracycline resistance regulatory protein; tetR
  10964..10988   +  misc_feature   LB T-DNA repeat: left border repeat from nopaline C58 T-DNA
  11042..11172   -  CDS            lacI (fragment): lac repressor; lacI; The lac repressor binds to the lac operator to inhibit transcription in E. coli. This inhibition can be relieved by adding lactose or isopropyl-β-D-thiogalactopyranoside (IPTG).
  11173..11473   -  rep_origin     M13 ori (fragment) (sequence partly withheld): M13 bacteriophage origin of replication; arrow indicates direction of (+) strand synthesis
  11471..11626   -  CDS            lacZα (fragment) (sequence partly withheld): LacZα fragment of β-galactosidase; lacZ fragment
  11635..11835   -  terminator     gene 7 terminator: transcription terminator for octopine-type Ti plasmid gene 7
  11870..12421   -  CDS            BlpR: phosphinothricin acetyltransferase; Streptomyces hygroscopicus bar; confers resistance to bialophos or phosphinothricin
  12472..12651   -  promoter       NOS promoter: nopaline synthase promoter
  12731..13075   -  CDS            tnpA (fragment): TN5P_ECOLX - Also known as tnp. Experimental evidence at protein level: Swiss-Prot protein existence level 1. Mediates transposition of transposon Tn5 by a 'cut and paste' mechanism. First, the monomeric transposase binds the 19 bp inverted DNA repeats flanking the transposon. Then, dimerization of the DNA- bound transposase creates a synaptic DNA complex. After nicking of the first DNA strand, excision of the transposon proceeds through a series of intermediates. The transposase then mediates the insertion of the transposon at a new site by strand transfer. The activity of the wild- type tran
