[The description below was written by a language model from this plasmid's Addgene catalogue record and pLannotate feature annotations shown in this document.]
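Description:
pGPTVII-Bar-U-MatryoshCaMP6s is a 13.7 kb plant expression plasmid built on the pGPTVII-Bar-U backbone, with the layout of a binary T-DNA vector. The feature table shows nopaline-type left and right T-DNA border repeats, together with a broad-host-range IncP replication system (oriV with its activator trfA) and transfer functions (oriT, traJ). This combination is typical of vectors that are shuttled between E. coli and Agrobacterium for plant transformation, although the record itself does not name the delivery route. In bacteria the plasmid is selected with kanamycin through an aphA-3 KanR gene. Transformed plants are selected with Basta, using a bar (phosphinothricin acetyltransferase) cassette driven by the NOS promoter and ended by the gene 7 terminator. The backbone also carries several remnants, including tetA/tetR pieces, an IS1 element, and lacZα, lacI and M13 ori fragments.

The 1,959 bp insert encodes MatryoshCaMP6s, a ratiometric calcium sensor derived from GCaMP6s. The annotated reading frame starts with the calmodulin-binding peptide from myosin light chain kinase and continues into a segment that the software labels as a C-terminal mVenus fragment, which most likely corresponds to the first part of the circularly permuted EGFP. LSSmOrange follows, and the frame ends with the rest of GCaMP6s, including its calmodulin portion. Nesting the large Stokes shift mOrange inside cpEGFP provides a stable orange reference signal alongside the calcium-responsive green signal. The catalogue lists the Arabidopsis UBQ10 promoter as driving expression, but the feature table does not annotate it. The Arabidopsis HSP18.2 terminator lies directly downstream of the coding sequence. The construct is intended for imaging calcium signalling in plants.
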