Addgene plasmid #100024: pGPTVII-Bar-U-MatryoshCaMP6s
Purpose: Plant expression of fluorescent reporter for calcium signaling, based off of GCaMP6s. Contains a stable reference Large Stokes Shift (LSS) mOrange nested within the reporting cpEGFP.
Depositing lab: Wolf Frommer. Depositing organization: Carnegie Institution for Science. Publication: Ratiometric Matryoshka biosensors from a nested cassette of green- and orange-emitting fluorescent proteins. Ast C, Foret J, Oltrogge LM, De Michele R, Kleist TJ, Ho CH, Frommer WB. Nat Commun. 2017 Sep 5;8(1):431. doi: 10.1038/s41467-017-00400-2. PubMed 28874729.
Backbone
  Vector backbone: pGPTVII-Bar-U
  Backbone size w/o insert (bp): 11751
  Total vector size (bp): 13710
  Vector type: Plant Expression
  Selectable markers: Basta
Growth in bacteria
  Bacterial resistance: Kanamycin, 50 μg/mL
  Growth temperature: 37°C
  Growth strain: DH5alpha
  Copy number: Unknown
Gene/Insert
  Gene/Insert name: MatryoshCaMP6s (alt names: GCaMP6s-LSSmOrange; MCaMP6s)
  Insert size (bp): 1959
  Promoter: AtUBQ10
  Cloning method: Ligation Independent Cloning
  Sequencing primers: 5′ CGATTTGTGATTTCTATCTAGATCTGG; 3′ CACAAACTTAAGCACACAAGC
Resource information
  A portion of this plasmid was derived from a plasmid made by: The GCaMP6s portion was derived from Addgene plasmid #40753 (Douglas Kim). The vector backbone was provided by Melanie Krebs, University of Heidelberg.
Terms and licenses: Academic/Nonprofit Terms; Industry Terms: Not Available to Industry
How to cite: pGPTVII-Bar-U-MatryoshCaMP6s was a gift from Wolf Frommer (Addgene plasmid # 100024 ; http://n2t.net/addgene:100024 ; RRID:Addgene_100024)
